>Addgene plasmid #115333 | pLNCX2-mCherry-CHMP2B-siRNAres | depositor full sequence | sequence record 220083 | pLNCX2-mCherry-CHMP2B-siRNAres sequence 7559 bps
TTTGAAAGACCCCACCCGTAGGTGGCAAGCTAGCTTAAGTAACGCCACTTTGCAAGGCATGGAAAAATAC
ATAACTGAGAATAGAAAAGTTCAGATCAAGGTCAGGAACAAAGAAACAGCTGAATACCAAACAGGATATC
TGTGGTAAGCGGTTCCTGCCCCGGCTCAGGGCCAAGAACAGATGAGACAGCTGAGTGATGGGCCAAACAG
GATATCTGTGGTAAGCAGTTCCTGCCCCGGCTCGGGGCCAAGAACAGATGGTCCCCAGATGCGGTCCAGC
CCTCAGCAGTTTCTAGTGAATCATCAGATGTTTCCAGGGTGCCCCAAGGACCTGAAAATGACCCTGTACC
TTATTTGAACTAACCAATCAGTTCGCTTCTCGCTTCTGTTCGCGCGCTTCCGCTCTCCGAGCTCAATAAA
AGAGCCCACAACCCCTCACTCGGCGCGCCAGTCTTCCGATAGACTGCGTCGCCCGGGTACCCGTATTCCC
AATAAAGCCTCTTGCTGTTTGCATCCGAATCGTGGTCTCGCTGTTCCTTGGGAGGGTCTCCTCTGAGTGA
TTGACTACCCACGACGGGGGTCTTTCATTTGGGGGCTCGTCCGGGATTTGGAGACCCCTGCCCAGGGACC
ACCGACCCACCACCGGGAGGTAAGCTGGCCAGCAACTTATCTGTGTCTGTCCGATTGTCTAGTGTCTATG
TTTGATGTTATGCGCCTGCGTCTGTACTAGTTAGCTAACTAGCTCTGTATCTGGCGGACCCGTGGTGGAA
CTGACGAGTTCTGAACACCCGGCCGCAACCCTGGGAGACGTCCCAGGGACTTTGGGGGCCGTTTTTGTGG
CCCGACCTGAGGAAGGGAGTCGATGTGGAATCCGACCCCGTCAGGATATGTGGTTCTGGTAGGAGACGAG
AACCTAAAACAGTTCCCGCCTCCGTCTGAATTTTTGCTTTCGGTTTGGAACCGAAGCCGCGCGTCTTGTC
TGCTGCAGCGCTGCAGCATCGTTCTGTGTTGTCTCTGTCTGACTGTGTTTCTGTATTTGTCTGAAAATTA
GGGCCAGACTGTTACCACTCCCTTAAGTTTGACCTTAGGTCACTGGAAAGATGTCGAGCGGATCGCTCAC
AACCAGTCGGTAGATGTCAAGAAGAGACGTTGGGTTACCTTCTGCTCTGCAGAATGGCCAACCTTTAACG
TCGGATGGCCGCGAGACGGCACCTTTAACCGAGACCTCATCACCCAGGTTAAGATCAAGGTCTTTTCACC
TGGCCCGCATGGACACCCAGACCAGGTCCCCTACATCGTGACCTGGGAAGCCTTGGCTTTTGACCCCCCT
CCCTGGGTCAAGCCCTTTGTACACCCTAAGCCTCCGCCTCCTCTTCCTCCATCCGCCCCGTCTCTCCCCC
TTGAACCTCCTCGTTCGACCCCGCCTCGATCCTCCCTTTATCCAGCCCTCACTCCTTCTCTAGGCGCCGG
AATTCCGATCTGATCAAGAGACAGGATGAGGATCGTTTCGCATGATTGAACAAGATGGATTGCACGCAGG
TTCTCCGGCCGCTTGGGTGGAGAGGCTATTCGGCTATGACTGGGCACAACAGACAATCGGCTGCTCTGAT
GCCGCCGTGTTCCGGCTGTCAGCGCAGGGGCGCCCGGTTCTTTTTGTCAAGACCGACCTGTCCGGTGCCC
TGAATGAACTGCAGGACGAGGCAGCGCGGCTATCGTGGCTGGCCACGACGGGCGTTCCTTGCGCAGCTGT
GCTCGACGTTGTCACTGAAGCGGGAAGGGACTGGCTGCTATTGGGCGAAGTGCCGGGGCAGGATCTCCTG
TCATCTCACCTTGCTCCTGCCGAGAAAGTATCCATCATGGCTGATGCAATGCGGCGGCTGCATACGCTTG
ATCCGGCTACCTGCCCATTCGACCACCAAGCGAAACATCGCATCGAGCGAGCACGTACTCGGATGGAAGC
CGGTCTTGTCGATCAGGATGATCTGGACGAAGAGCATCAGGGGCTCGCGCCAGCCGAACTGTTCGCCAGG
CTCAAGGCGCGCATGCCCGACGGCGAGGATCTCGTCGTGACCCATGGCGATGCCTGCTTGCCGAATATCA
TGGTGGAAAATGGCCGCTTTTCTGGATTCATCGACTGTGGCCGGCTGGGTGTGGCGGACCGCTATCAGGA
CATAGCGTTGGCTACCCGTGATATTGCTGAAGAGCTTGGCGGCGAATGGGCTGACCGCTTCCTCGTGCTT
TACGGTATCGCCGCTCCCGATTCGCAGCGCATCGCCTTCTATCGCCTTCTTGACGAGTTCTTCTGAGCGG
GACTCTGGGGTTCGTAATAGTAATCAATTACGGGGTCATTAGTTCATAGCCCATATATGGAGTTCCGCGT
TACATAACTTACGGTAAATGGCCCGCCTGGCTGACCGCCCAACGACCCCCGCCCATTGACGTCAATAATG
ACGTATGTTCCCATAGTAACGCCAATAGGGACTTTCCATTGACGTCAATGGGTGGAGTATTTACGGTAAA
CTGCCCACTTGGCAGTACATCAAGTGTATCATATGCCAAGTACGCCCCCTATTGACGTCAATGACGGTAA
ATGGCCCGCCTGGCATTATGCCCAGTACATGACCTTATGGGACTTTCCTACTTGGCAGTACATCTACGTA
TTAGTCATCGCTATTACCATGGTGATGCGGTTTTGGCAGTACATCAATGGGCGTGGATAGCGGTTTGACT
CACGGGGATTTCCAAGTCTCCACCCCATTGACGTCAATGGGAGTTTGTTTTGGCACCAAAATCAACGGGA
CTTTCCAAAATGTCGTAACAACTCCGCCCCATTGACGCAAATGGGCGGTAGGCGTGTACGGTGGGAGGTC
TATATAAGCAGAGCTCTCTGGCTAACTAGAGAACCCACTGCTTACTGGCTTATCGAAATTAATACGACTC
ACTATAGGGAGACCCAAGCTCTAGCGCTACCGGTCGCCACCATGGTGAGCAAGGGCGAGGAGGATAACAT
GGCCATCATCAAGGAGTTCATGCGCTTCAAGGTGCACATGGAGGGCTCCGTGAACGGCCACGAGTTCGAG
ATCGAGGGCGAGGGCGAGGGCCGCCCCTACGAGGGCACCCAGACCGCCAAGCTGAAGGTGACCAAGGGTG
GCCCCCTGCCCTTCGCCTGGGACATCCTGTCCCCTCAGTTCATGTACGGCTCCAAGGCCTACGTGAAGCA
CCCCGCCGACATCCCCGACTACTTGAAGCTGTCCTTCCCCGAGGGCTTCAAGTGGGAGCGCGTGATGAAC
TTCGAGGACGGCGGCGTGGTGACCGTGACCCAGGACTCCTCCCTGCAGGACGGCGAGTTCATCTACAAGG
TGAAGCTGCGCGGCACCAACTTCCCCTCCGACGGCCCCGTAATGCAGAAGAAGACCATGGGCTGGGAGGC
CTCCTCCGAGCGGATGTACCCCGAGGACGGCGCCCTGAAGGGCGAGATCAAGCAGAGGCTGAAGCTGAAG
GACGGCGGCCACTACGACGCTGAGGTCAAGACCACCTACAAGGCCAAGAAGCCCGTGCAGCTGCCCGGCG
CCTACAACGTCAACATCAAGTTGGACATCACCTCCCACAACGAGGACTACACCATCGTGGAACAGTACGA
ACGCGCCGAGGGCCGCCACTCCACCGGCGGCATGGACGAGCTGTACAAGTCCGGACTCAGATCCCCGGAA
TTCATGGCGTCCCTCTTCAAGAAGAAAACCGTGGATGATGTAATAAAGGAGCAAAACCGTGAATTACGAG
GTACACAGAGGGCTATAATCAGAGATCGAGCAGCTTTAGAGAAACAAGAAAAACAGCTGGAATTAGAAAT
TAAGAAAATGGCCAAGATTGGTAATAAGGAAGCTTGCAAAGTTTTAGCCAAACAACTTGTGCATCTACGG
AAACAGAAGACGAGAACTTTTGCTGTAAGTTCAAAAGTTACTTCTATGTCTACACAAACAAAAGTGATGA
ATTCCCAAATGAAGATGGCTGGAGCAATGTCTACCACAGCAAAAACAATGCAGGCAGTTAACAAGAAGAT
GGATCCACAAAAGACATTACAAACAATGCAGAATTTCCAGAAGGAAAACATGAAAATGGAAATGACTGAA
GAAATGATCAATGATACACTTGATGACATCTTTGACGGTTCTGATGACGAAGAAGAAAGCCAGGATATTG
TGAATCAAGTTCTTGATGAAATTGGAATTGAAATTTCTGGAAAGATGGCCAAAGCTCCATCAGCTGCTCG
AAGCTTACCATCTGCCTCTACTTCAAAGGCTACAATCTCAGATGAAGAGATTGAACGGCAACTCAAGGCT
TTAGGAGTAGATTAGCTCGAGCTCAAGCTTGTTTGGCCGAGGCGGCCGCTTGTCGACAGGCCTTAATGGC
CTAACATCGATAAAATAAAAGATTTTATTTAGTCTCCAGAAAAAGGGGGGAATGAAAGACCCCACCTGTA
GGTTTGGCAAGCTAGCTTAAGTAACGCCATTTTGCAAGGCATGGAAAAATACATAACTGAGAATAGAGAA
GTTCAGATCAAGGTCAGGAACAGATGGAACAGCTGAATATGGGCCAAACAGGATATCTGTGGTAAGCAGT
TCCTGCCCCGGCTCAGGGCCAAGAACAGATGGAACAGCTGAATATGGGCCAAACAGGATATCTGTGGTAA
GCAGTTCCTGCCCCGGCTCAGGGCCAAGAACAGATGGTCCCCAGATGCGGTCCAGCCCTCAGCAGTTTCT
AGAGAACCATCAGATGTTTCCAGGGTGCCCCAAGGACCTGAAATGACCCTGTGCCTTATTTGAACTAACC
AATCAGTTCGCTTCTCGCTTCTGTTCGCGCGCTTCTGCTCCCCGAGCTCAATAAAAGAGCCCACAACCCC
TCACTCGGGGCGCCAGTCCTCCGATTGACTGAGTCGCCCGGGTACCCGTGTATCCAATAAACCCTCTTGC
AGTTGCATCCGACTTGTGGTCTCGCTGTTCCTTGGGAGGGTCTCCTCTGAGTGATTGACTACCCGTCAGC
GGGGGTCTTTCATTTGGGGGCTCGTCCGGGATCGGGAGACCCCTGCCCAGGGACCACCGACCCACCACCG
GGAGGTAAGCTGGCTGCCTCGCGCGTTTCGGTGATGACGGTGAAAACCTCTGACACATGCAGCTCCCGGA
GACGGTCACAGCTTGTCTGTAAGCGGATGCCGGGAGCAGACAAGCCCGTCAGGGCGCGTCAGCGGGTGTT
GGCGGGTGTCGGGGCGCAGCCATGACCCAGTCACGTAGCGATAGCGGAGTGTATACTGGCTTAACTATGC
GGCATCAGAGCAGATTGTACTGAGAGTGCACCATATGCGGTGTGAAATACCGCACAGATGCGTAAGGAGA
AAATACCGCATCAGGCGCTCTTCCGCTTCCTCGCTCACTGACTCGCTGCGCTCGGTCGTTCGGCTGCGGC
GAGCGGTATCAGCTCACTCAAAGGCGGTAATACGGTTATCCACAGAATCAGGGGATAACGCAGGAAAGAA
CATGTGAGCAAAAGGCCAGCAAAAGGCCAGGAACCGTAAAAAGGCCGCGTTGCTGGCGTTTTTCCATAGG
CTCCGCCCCCCTGACGAGCATCACAAAAATCGACGCTCAAGTCAGAGGTGGCGAAACCCGACAGGACTAT
AAAGATACCAGGCGTTTCCCCCTGGAAGCTCCCTCGTGCGCTCTCCTGTTCCGACCCTGCCGCTTACCGG
ATACCTGTCCGCCTTTCTCCCTTCGGGAAGCGTGGCGCTTTCTCATAGCTCACGCTGTAGGTATCTCAGT
TCGGTGTAGGTCGTTCGCTCCAAGCTGGGCTGTGTGCACGAACCCCCCGTTCAGCCCGACCGCTGCGCCT
TATCCGGTAACTATCGTCTTGAGTCCAACCCGGTAAGACACGACTTATCGCCACTGGCAGCAGCCACTGG
TAACAGGATTAGCAGAGCGAGGTATGTAGGCGGTGCTACAGAGTTCTTGAAGTGGTGGCCTAACTACGGC
TACACTAGAAGGACAGTATTTGGTATCTGCGCTCTGCTGAAGCCAGTTACCTTCGGAAAAAGAGTTGGTA
GCTCTTGATCCGGCAAACAAACCACCGCTGGTAGCGGTGGTTTTTTTGTTTGCAAGCAGCAGATTACGCG
CAGAAAAAAAGGATCTCAAGAAGATCCTTTGATCTTTTCTACGGGGTCTGACGCTCAGTGGAACGAAAAC
TCACGTTAAGGGATTTTGGTCATGAGATTATCAAAAAGGATCTTCACCTAGATCCTTTTAAATTAAAAAT
GAAGTTTTAAATCAATCTAAAGTATATATGAGTAAACTTGGTCTGACAGTTACCAATGCTTAATCAGTGA
GGCACCTATCTCAGCGATCTGTCTATTTCGTTCATCCATAGTTGCCTGACTCCCCGTCGTGTAGATAACT
ACGATACGGGAGGGCTTACCATCTGGCCCCAGTGCTGCAATGATACCGCGAGACCCACGCTCACCGGCTC
CAGATTTATCAGCAATAAACCAGCCAGCCGGAAGGGCCGAGCGCAGAAGTGGTCCTGCAACTTTATCCGC
CTCCATCCAGTCTATTAATTGTTGCCGGGAAGCTAGAGTAAGTAGTTCGCCAGTTAATAGTTTGCGCAAC
GTTGTTGCCATTGCTGCAGGCATCGTGGTGTCACGCTCGTCGTTTGGTATGGCTTCATTCAGCTCCGGTT
CCCAACGATCAAGGCGAGTTACATGATCCCCCATGTTGTGCAAAAAAGCGGTTAGCTCCTTCGGTCCTCC
GATCGTTGTCAGAAGTAAGTTGGCCGCAGTGTTATCACTCATGGTTATGGCAGCACTGCATAATTCTCTT
ACTGTCATGCCATCCGTAAGATGCTTTTCTGTGACTGGTGAGTACTCAACCAAGTCATTCTGAGAATAGT
GTATGCGGCGACCGAGTTGCTCTTGCCCGGCGTCAACACGGGATAATACCGCGCCACATAGCAGAACTTT
AAAAGTGCTCATCATTGGAAAACGTTCTTCGGGGCGAAAACTCTCAAGGATCTTACCGCTGTTGAGATCC
AGTTCGATGTAACCCACTCGTGCACCCAACTGATCTTCAGCATCTTTTACTTTCACCAGCGTTTCTGGGT
GAGCAAAAACAGGAAGGCAAAATGCCGCAAAAAAGGGAATAAGGGCGACACGGAAATGTTGAATACTCAT
ACTCTTCCTTTTTCAATATTATTGAAGCATTTATCAGGGTTATTGTCTCATGAGCGGATACATATTTGAA
TGTATTTAGAAAAATAAACAAATAGGGGTTCCGCGCACATTTCCCCGAAAAGTGCCACCTGACGTCTAAG
AAACCATTATTATCATGACATTAACCTATAAAAATAGGCGTATCACGAGGCCCTTTCGTCTTCAAGAATT
CATACCAGATCACCGAAAACTGTCCTCCAAATGTGTCCCCCTCACACTCCCAAATTCGCGGGCTTCTGCC
TCTTAGACCACTCTACCCTATTCCCCACACTCACCGGAGCCAAAGCCGCGGCCCTTCCGTTTCTTTGCT
Features (pLannotate 1.2.2; 19 found; start..end, strand, type, name):
      3..110     +  LTR            3' LTR (ΔU3) (fragment): self-inactivating 3' long terminal repeat (LTR) from Moloney murine leukemia virus
    127..184     +  LTR            LTR (fragment): long terminal repeat from Moloney murine leukemia virus
    198..261     +  LTR            LTR (fragment): long terminal repeat from Moloney murine leukemia virus
    414..589     +  LTR            5' LTR (truncated): truncated long terminal repeat from Moloney murine sarcoma virus
    711..985     +  misc_feature   MESV Ψ (fragment): packaging signal of murine embryonic stem cell virus
   1052..1468    +  CDS            gag (truncated): truncated Moloney murine leukemia virus (MMLV) gag gene lacking the start codon
   1512..2303    +  CDS            neo: KKA2_KLEPN - Also known as kan, nptII. Experimental evidence at protein level: Swiss-Prot protein existence level 1. Resistance to kanamycin, neomycin, paromomycin, ribostamycin, butirosin and gentamicin B. From Klebsiella pneumoniae.
   2378..2681    +  enhancer       CMV enhancer: human cytomegalovirus immediate early enhancer
   2682..2885    +  promoter       CMV promoter: human cytomegalovirus (CMV) immediate early promoter
   2881..2914    +  LTR            5' LTR (truncated) (fragment): truncated 5' long terminal repeat (LTR) from HIV-1
   2930..2948    +  promoter       T7 promoter: promoter for bacteriophage T7 RNA polymerase
   2982..3689    +  CDS            mCherry: mCherry is a basic (constitutively fluorescent) red fluorescent protein published in 2004, derived from Discosoma sp.. It is reported to be a very rapidly-maturing monomer with low acid sensitivity.
   3714..4352    +  CDS            CHMP2B: CHM2B_HUMAN - Experimental evidence at protein level: Swiss-Prot protein existence level 1. Probable core component of the endosomal sorting required for transport complex III (ESCRT-III) which is involved in multivesicular bodies (MVBs) formation and sorting of endosomal cargo proteins into MVBs. MVBs contain intraluminal vesicles (ILVs) that are generated by invagination and scission from the limiting membrane of the endosome and mostly are delivered to lysosomes enabling degradation of membrane proteins, such as stimulated growth factor receptors, lysosomal enzymes and lipids. The MVB pathw
   4461..5054    +  LTR            LTR: long terminal repeat from Moloney murine leukemia virus
   5123..5163    +  CDS            rop (fragment): Rop protein, which maintains plasmids at low copy number; rop
   5265..5405    +  misc_feature   bom: basis of mobility region from pBR322
   5591..6179    -  rep_origin     ori: high-copy-number ColE1/pMB1/pBR322/pUC origin of replication
   6350..7210    -  CDS            AmpR: β-lactamase; bla; confers resistance to ampicillin, carbenicillin, and related antibiotics
   7211..7315    -  promoter       AmpR promoter: bla
