>Addgene plasmid #115333 | pLNCX2-mCherry-CHMP2B-siRNAres | addgene full sequence | sequence record 223915 | Addgene NGS Result
TTTGAAAGACCCCACCCGTAGGTGGCAAGCTAGCTTAAGTAACGCCACTTTGCAAGGCATGGAAAAATAC
ATAACTGAGAATAGAAAAGTTCAGATCAAGGTCAGGAACAAAGAAACAGCTGAATACCAAACAGGATATC
TGTGGTAAGCGGTTCCTGCCCCGGCTCAGGGCCAAGAACAGATGAGACAGCTGAGTGATGGGCCAAACAG
GATATCTGTGGTAAGCAGTTCCTGCCCCGGCTCGGGGCCAAGAACAGATGGTCCCCAGATGCGGTCCAGC
CCTCAGCAGTTTCTAGTGAATCATCAGATGTTTCCAGGGTGCCCCAAGGACCTGAAAATGACCCTGTACC
TTATTTGAACTAACCAATCAGTTCGCTTCTCGCTTCTGTTCGCGCGCTTCCGCTCTCCGAGCTCAATAAA
AGAGCCCACAACCCCTCACTCGGCGCGCCAGTCTTCCGATAGACTGCGTCGCCCGGGTACCCGTATTCCC
AATAAAGCCTCTTGCTGTTTGCATCCGAATCGTGGTCTCGCTGTTCCTTGGGAGGGTCTCCTCTGAGTGA
TTGACTACCCACGACGGGGGTCTTTCATTTGGGGGCTCGTCCGGGATTTGGAGACCCCTGCCCAGGGACC
ACCGACCCACCACCGGGAGGTAAGCTGGCCAGCAACTTATCTGTGTCTGTCCGATTGTCTAGTGTCTATG
TTTGATGTTATGCGCCTGCGTCTGTACTAGTTAGCTAACTAGCTCTGTATCTGGCGGACCCGTGGTGGAA
CTGACGAGTTCTGAACACCCGGCCGCAACCCTGGGAGACGTCCCAGGGACTTTGGGGGCCGTTTTTGTGG
CCCGACCTGAGGAAGGGAGTCGATGTGGAATCCGACCCCGTCAGGATATGTGGTTCTGGTAGGAGACGAG
AACCTAAAACAGTTCCCGCCTCCGTCTGAATTTTTGCTTTCGGTTTGGAACCGAAGCCGCGCGTCTTGTC
TGCTGCAGCGCTGCAGCATCGTTCTGTGTTGTCTCTGTCTGACTGTGTTTCTGTATTTGTCTGAAAATTA
GGGCCAGACTGTTACCACTCCCTTAAGTTTGACCTTAGGTCACTGGAAAGATGTCGAGCGGATCGCTCAC
AACCAGTCGGTAGATGTCAAGAAGAGACGTTGGGTTACCTTCTGCTCTGCAGAATGGCCAACCTTTAACG
TCGGATGGCCGCGAGACGGCACCTTTAACCGAGACCTCATCACCCAGGTTAAGATCAAGGTCTTTTCACC
TGGCCCGCATGGACACCCAGACCAGGTCCCCTACATCGTGACCTGGGAAGCCTTGGCTTTTGACCCCCCT
CCCTGGGTCAAGCCCTTTGTACACCCTAAGCCTCCGCCTCCTCTTCCTCCATCCGCCCCGTCTCTCCCCC
TTGAACCTCCTCGTTCGACCCCGCCTCGATCCTCCCTTTATCCAGCCCTCACTCCTTCTCTAGGCGCCGG
AATTCCGATCTGATCAAGAGACAGGATGAGGATCGTTTCGCATGATTGAACAAGATGGATTGCACGCAGG
TTCTCCGGCCGCTTGGGTGGAGAGGCTATTCGGCTATGACTGGGCACAACAGACAATCGGCTGCTCTGAT
GCCGCCGTGTTCCGGCTGTCAGCGCAGGGGCGCCCGGTTCTTTTTGTCAAGACCGACCTGTCCGGTGCCC
TGAATGAACTGCAGGACGAGGCAGCGCGGCTATCGTGGCTGGCCACGACGGGCGTTCCTTGCGCAGCTGT
GCTCGACGTTGTCACTGAAGCGGGAAGGGACTGGCTGCTATTGGGCGAAGTGCCGGGGCAGGATCTCCTG
TCATCTCACCTTGCTCCTGCCGAGAAAGTATCCATCATGGCTGATGCAATGCGGCGGCTGCATACGCTTG
ATCCGGCTACCTGCCCATTCGACCACCAAGCGAAACATCGCATCGAGCGAGCACGTACTCGGATGGAAGC
CGGTCTTGTCGATCAGGATGATCTGGACGAAGAGCATCAGGGGCTCGCGCCAGCCGAACTGTTCGCCAGG
CTCAAGGCGCGCATGCCCGACGGCGAGGATCTCGTCGTGACCCATGGCGATGCCTGCTTGCCGAATATCA
TGGTGGAAAATGGCCGCTTTTCTGGATTCATCGACTGTGGCCGGCTGGGTGTGGCGGACCGCTATCAGGA
CATAGCGTTGGCTACCCGTGATATTGCTGAAGAGCTTGGCGGCGAATGGGCTGACCGCTTCCTCGTGCTT
TACGGTATCGCCGCTCCCGATTCGCAGCGCATCGCCTTCTATCGCCTTCTTGACGAGTTCTTCTGAGCGG
GACTCTGGGGTTCGAATAGTAATCAATTACGGGGTCATTAGTTCATAGCCCATATATGGAGTTCCGCGTT
ACATAACTTACGGTAAATGGCCCGCCTGGCTGACCGCCCAACGACCCCCGCCCATTGACGTCAATAATGA
CGTATGTTCCCATAGTAACGCCAATAGGGACTTTCCATTGACGTCAATGGGTGGAGTATTTACGGTAAAC
TGCCCACTTGGCAGTACATCAAGTGTATCATATGCCAAGTACGCCCCCTATTGACGTCAATGACGGTAAA
TGGCCCGCCTGGCATTATGCCCAGTACATGACCTTATGGGACTTTCCTACTTGGCAGTACATCTACGTAT
TAGTCATCGCTATTACCATGGTGATGCGGTTTTGGCAGTACATCAATGGGCGTGGATAGCGGTTTGACTC
ACGGGGATTTCCAAGTCTCCACCCCATTGACGTCAATGGGAGTTTGTTTTGGCACCAAAATCAACGGGAC
TTTCCAAAATGTCGTAACAACTCCGCCCCATTGACGCAAATGGGCGGTAGGCGTGTACGGTGGGAGGTCT
ATATAAGCAGAGCTCTCTGGCTAACTAGAGAACCCACTGCTTACTGGCTTATCGAAATTAATACGACTCA
CTATAGGGAGACCCAAGCTCTAGCGCTACCGGTCGCCACCATGGTGAGCAAGGGCGAGGAGGATAACATG
GCCATCATCAAGGAGTTCATGCGCTTCAAGGTGCACATGGAGGGCTCCGTGAACGGCCACGAGTTCGAGA
TCGAGGGCGAGGGCGAGGGCCGCCCCTACGAGGGCACCCAGACCGCCAAGCTGAAGGTGACCAAGGGTGG
CCCCCTGCCCTTCGCCTGGGACATCCTGTCCCCTCAGTTCATGTACGGCTCCAAGGCCTACGTGAAGCAC
CCCGCCGACATCCCCGACTACTTGAAGCTGTCCTTCCCCGAGGGCTTCAAGTGGGAGCGCGTGATGAACT
TCGAGGACGGCGGCGTGGTGACCGTGACCCAGGACTCCTCCCTGCAGGACGGCGAGTTCATCTACAAGGT
GAAGCTGCGCGGCACCAACTTCCCCTCCGACGGCCCCGTAATGCAGAAGAAGACCATGGGCTGGGAGGCC
TCCTCCGAGCGGATGTACCCCGAGGACGGCGCCCTGAAGGGCGAGATCAAGCAGAGGCTGAAGCTGAAGG
ACGGCGGCCACTACGACGCTGAGGTCAAGACCACCTACAAGGCCAAGAAGCCCGTGCAGCTGCCCGGCGC
CTACAACGTCAACATCAAGTTGGACATCACCTCCCACAACGAGGACTACACCATCGTGGAACAGTACGAA
CGCGCCGAGGGCCGCCACTCCACCGGCGGCATGGACGAGCTGTACAAGTCCGGACTCAGATCCCCGGAAT
TCATGGCGTCCCTCTTCAAGAAGAAAACCGTGGATGATGTAATAAAGGAGCAAAACCGTGAATTACGAGG
TACACAGAGGGCTATAATCAGAGATCGAGCAGCTTTAGAGAAACAAGAAAAACAGCTGGAATTAGAAATT
AAGAAAATGGCCAAGATTGGTAATAAGGAAGCTTGCAAAGTTTTAGCCAAACAACTTGTGCATCTACGGA
AACAGAAGACGAGAACTTTTGCTGTAAGTTCAAAAGTTACTTCTATGTCTACACAAACAAAAGTGATGAA
TTCCCAAATGAAGATGGCTGGAGCAATGTCTACCACAGCAAAAACAATGCAGGCAGTTAACAAGAAGATG
GATCCACAAAAGACATTACAAACAATGCAGAATTTCCAGAAGGAAAACATGAAAATGGAAATGACTGAAG
AAATGATCAATGATACACTTGATGACATCTTTGACGGTTCTGATGACGAAGAAGAAAGCCAGGATATTGT
GAATCAAGTTCTTGATGAAATTGGAATTGAAATTTCTGGAAAGATGGCCAAAGCTCCATCAGCTGCTCGA
AGCTTACCATCTGCCTCTACTTCAAAGGCTACAATCTCAGATGAAGAGATTGAACGGCAACTCAAGGCTT
TAGGAGTAGATTAGCTCGAGCTCAAGCTTGTTTGGCCGAGGCGGCCGCTTGTCGACAGGCCTTAATGGCC
TAACATCGATAAAATAAAAGATTTTATTTAGTCTCCAGAAAAAGGGGGGAATGAAAGACCCCACCTGTAG
GTTTGGCAAGCTAGCTTAAGTAACGCCATTTTGCAAGGCATGGAAAAATACATAACTGAGAATAGAGAAG
TTCAGATCAAGGTCAGGAACAGATGGAACAGCTGAATATGGGCCAAACAGGATATCTGTGGTAAGCAGTT
CCTGCCCCGGCTCAGGGCCAAGAACAGATGGAACAGCTGAATATGGGCCAAACAGGATATCTGTGGTAAG
CAGTTCCTGCCCCGGCTCAGGGCCAAGAACAGATGGTCCCCAGATGCGGTCCAGCCCTCAGCAGTTTCTA
GAGAACCATCAGATGTTTCCAGGGTGCCCCAAGGACCTGAAATGACCCTGTGCCTTATTTGAACTAACCA
ATCAGTTCGCTTCTCGCTTCTGTTCGCGCGCTTCTGCTCCCCGAGCTCAATAAAAGAGCCCACAACCCCT
CACTCGGGGCGCCAGTCCTCCGATTGACTGAGTCGCCCGGGTACCCGTGTATCCAATAAACCCTCTTGCA
GTTGCATCCGACTTGTGGTCTCGCTGTTCCTTGGGAGGGTCTCCTCTGAGTGATTGACTACCCGTCAGCG
GGGGTCTTTCATTTGGGGGCTCGTCCGGGATCGGGAGACCCCTGCCCAGGGACCACCGACCCACCACCGG
GAGGTAAGCTGGCTGCCTCGCGCGTTTCGGTGATGACGGTGAAAACCTCTGACACATGCAGCTCCCGGAG
ACGGTCACAGCTTGTCTGTAAGCGGATGCCGGGAGCAGACAAGCCCGTCAGGGCGCGTCAGCGGGTGTTG
GCGGGTGTCGGGGCGCAGCCATGACCCAGTCACGTAGCGATAGCGGAGTGTATACTGGCTTAACTATGCG
GCATCAGAGCAGATTGTACTGAGAGTGCACCATATGCGGTGTGAAATACCGCACAGATGCGTAAGGAGAA
AATACCGCATCAGGCGCTCTTCCGCTTCCTCGCTCACTGACTCGCTGCGCTCGGTCGTTCGGCTGCGGCG
AGCGGTATCAGCTCACTCAAAGGCGGTAATACGGTTATCCACAGAATCAGGGGATAACGCAGGAAAGAAC
ATGTGAGCAAAAGGCCAGCAAAAGGCCAGGAACCGTAAAAAGGCCGCGTTGCTGGCGTTTTTCCATAGGC
TCCGCCCCCCTGACGAGCATCACAAAAATCGACGCTCAAGTCAGAGGTGGCGAAACCCGACAGGACTATA
AAGATACCAGGCGTTTCCCCCTGGAAGCTCCCTCGTGCGCTCTCCTGTTCCGACCCTGCCGCTTACCGGA
TACCTGTCCGCCTTTCTCCCTTCGGGAAGCGTGGCGCTTTCTCATAGCTCACGCTGTAGGTATCTCAGTT
CGGTGTAGGTCGTTCGCTCCAAGCTGGGCTGTGTGCACGAACCCCCCGTTCAGCCCGACCGCTGCGCCTT
ATCCGGTAACTATCGTCTTGAGTCCAACCCGGTAAGACACGACTTATCGCCACTGGCAGCAGCCACTGGT
AACAGGATTAGCAGAGCGAGGTATGTAGGCGGTGCTACAGAGTTCTTGAAGTGGTGGCCTAACTACGGCT
ACACTAGAAGGACAGTATTTGGTATCTGCGCTCTGCTGAAGCCAGTTACCTTCGGAAAAAGAGTTGGTAG
CTCTTGATCCGGCAAACAAACCACCGCTGGTAGCGGTGGTTTTTTTGTTTGCAAGCAGCAGATTACGCGC
AGAAAAAAAGGATCTCAAGAAGATCCTTTGATCTTTTCTACGGGGTCTGACGCTCAGTGGAACGAAAACT
CACGTTAAGGGATTTTGGTCATGAGATTATCAAAAAGGATCTTCACCTAGATCCTTTTAAATTAAAAATG
AAGTTTTAAATCAATCTAAAGTATATATGAGTAAACTTGGTCTGACAGTTACCAATGCTTAATCAGTGAG
GCACCTATCTCAGCGATCTGTCTATTTCGTTCATCCATAGTTGCCTGACTCCCCGTCGTGTAGATAACTA
CGATACGGGAGGGCTTACCATCTGGCCCCAGTGCTGCAATGATACCGCGAGACCCACGCTCACCGGCTCC
AGATTTATCAGCAATAAACCAGCCAGCCGGAAGGGCCGAGCGCAGAAGTGGTCCTGCAACTTTATCCGCC
TCCATCCAGTCTATTAATTGTTGCCGGGAAGCTAGAGTAAGTAGTTCGCCAGTTAATAGTTTGCGCAACG
TTGTTGCCATTGCTGCAGGCATCGTGGTGTCACGCTCGTCGTTTGGTATGGCTTCATTCAGCTCCGGTTC
CCAACGATCAAGGCGAGTTACATGATCCCCCATGTTGTGCAAAAAAGCGGTTAGCTCCTTCGGTCCTCCG
ATCGTTGTCAGAAGTAAGTTGGCCGCAGTGTTATCACTCATGGTTATGGCAGCACTGCATAATTCTCTTA
CTGTCATGCCATCCGTAAGATGCTTTTCTGTGACTGGTGAGTACTCAACCAAGTCATTCTGAGAATAGTG
TATGCGGCGACCGAGTTGCTCTTGCCCGGCGTCAACACGGGATAATACCGCGCCACATAGCAGAACTTTA
AAAGTGCTCATCATTGGAAAACGTTCTTCGGGGCGAAAACTCTCAAGGATCTTACCGCTGTTGAGATCCA
GTTCGATGTAACCCACTCGTGCACCCAACTGATCTTCAGCATCTTTTACTTTCACCAGCGTTTCTGGGTG
AGCAAAAACAGGAAGGCAAAATGCCGCAAAAAAGGGAATAAGGGCGACACGGAAATGTTGAATACTCATA
CTCTTCCTTTTTCAATATTATTGAAGCATTTATCAGGGTTATTGTCTCATGAGCGGATACATATTTGAAT
GTATTTAGAAAAATAAACAAATAGGGGTTCCGCGCACATTTCCCCGAAAAGTGCCACCTGACGTCTAAGA
AACCATTATTATCATGACATTAACCTATAAAAATAGGCGTATCACGAGGCCCTTTCGTCTTCAAGAATTC
ATACCAGATCACCGAAAACTGTCCTCCAAATGTGTCCCCCTCACACTCCCAAATTCGCGGGCTTCTGCCT
CTTAGACCACTCTACCCTATTCCCCACACTCACCGGAGCCAAAGCCGCGGCCCTTCCGTTTCTTTGCT
Features (pLannotate 1.2.2; 19 found; start..end, strand, type, name):
      3..110     +  LTR            3' LTR (ΔU3) (fragment): self-inactivating 3' long terminal repeat (LTR) from Moloney murine leukemia virus
    127..184     +  LTR            LTR (fragment): long terminal repeat from Moloney murine leukemia virus
    198..261     +  LTR            LTR (fragment): long terminal repeat from Moloney murine leukemia virus
    414..589     +  LTR            5' LTR (truncated): truncated long terminal repeat from Moloney murine sarcoma virus
    711..985     +  misc_feature   MESV Ψ (fragment): packaging signal of murine embryonic stem cell virus
   1052..1468    +  CDS            gag (truncated): truncated Moloney murine leukemia virus (MMLV) gag gene lacking the start codon
   1512..2303    +  CDS            neo: KKA2_KLEPN - Also known as kan, nptII. Experimental evidence at protein level: Swiss-Prot protein existence level 1. Resistance to kanamycin, neomycin, paromomycin, ribostamycin, butirosin and gentamicin B. From Klebsiella pneumoniae.
   2377..2680    +  enhancer       CMV enhancer: human cytomegalovirus immediate early enhancer
   2681..2884    +  promoter       CMV promoter: human cytomegalovirus (CMV) immediate early promoter
   2880..2913    +  LTR            5' LTR (truncated) (fragment): truncated 5' long terminal repeat (LTR) from HIV-1
   2929..2947    +  promoter       T7 promoter: promoter for bacteriophage T7 RNA polymerase
   2981..3688    +  CDS            mCherry: mCherry is a basic (constitutively fluorescent) red fluorescent protein published in 2004, derived from Discosoma sp.. It is reported to be a very rapidly-maturing monomer with low acid sensitivity.
   3713..4351    +  CDS            CHMP2B: CHM2B_HUMAN - Experimental evidence at protein level: Swiss-Prot protein existence level 1. Probable core component of the endosomal sorting required for transport complex III (ESCRT-III) which is involved in multivesicular bodies (MVBs) formation and sorting of endosomal cargo proteins into MVBs. MVBs contain intraluminal vesicles (ILVs) that are generated by invagination and scission from the limiting membrane of the endosome and mostly are delivered to lysosomes enabling degradation of membrane proteins, such as stimulated growth factor receptors, lysosomal enzymes and lipids. The MVB pathw
   4460..5053    +  LTR            LTR: long terminal repeat from Moloney murine leukemia virus
   5122..5162    +  CDS            rop (fragment): Rop protein, which maintains plasmids at low copy number; rop
   5264..5404    +  misc_feature   bom: basis of mobility region from pBR322
   5590..6178    -  rep_origin     ori: high-copy-number ColE1/pMB1/pBR322/pUC origin of replication
   6349..7209    -  CDS            AmpR: β-lactamase; bla; confers resistance to ampicillin, carbenicillin, and related antibiotics
   7210..7314    -  promoter       AmpR promoter: bla
