[The description below was written by a language model from this plasmid's Addgene catalogue record and pLannotate feature annotations shown in this document.]
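Description:
pLNCX2-mCherry-CHMP2B-siRNAres is a gammaretroviral (Moloney murine leukemia/sarcoma virus-based) mammalian expression vector built on the Clontech pLNCX2 backbone. In bacteria it is maintained through a ColE1/pBR322-type origin, with an adjacent bom site and a remnant of rop, and selected with ampicillin via the bla gene. The catalogue lists it as low copy and propagated in a recombination-reducing strain, which is common practice for plasmids carrying repeated LTR sequences. The proviral region is bounded by a 5' LTR, annotated as several fragments, and a full-length MoMLV 3' LTR. It contains a packaging signal extending into a truncated gag sequence lacking its start codon, which allows the transcript to be encapsidated when viral proteins are supplied in trans by a packaging cell line.

Within the provirus the arrangement follows the "LNCX" layout. The neomycin phosphotransferase gene lies downstream of the 5' LTR and packaging region, with no separate promoter annotated, and gives G418 selection of transduced or transfected cells. An internal human CMV immediate-early enhancer/promoter drives the payload. That payload is human CHMP2B, a core ESCRT-III subunit, fused at its N terminus to the monomeric red fluorescent protein mCherry. The CHMP2B coding sequence has been mutated to resist siRNA knockdown, although the record does not specify the changes. A short T7 promoter sits upstream of the fusion, and a small HIV-1 LTR-like match overlapping the end of the CMV promoter is probably an annotation artefact.

The design supports knockdown-and-rescue experiments in which endogenous CHMP2B is depleted while the fluorescent version is retained. The associated study imaged the timing of ESCRT-III recruitment and membrane scission during HIV-1 assembly. The depositor and sequencing-derived records differ in length by a single nucleotide and carry identical annotations.
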