Addgene plasmid #115333: pLNCX2-mCherry-CHMP2B-siRNAres
Purpose: expresses siRNA-resistant mCherry-CHMP2B in mammalian cells
Depositing lab: Sanford Simon. Depositing organization: Rockefeller University. Publication: Timing of ESCRT-III protein recruitment and membrane scission during HIV-1 assembly. Johnson DS, Bleck M, Simon SM. Elife. 2018 Jul 4;7. pii: 36221. doi: 10.7554/eLife.36221. 36221 PubMed 29972351.
Backbone
  Vector backbone: pLNCX2
  Backbone manufacturer: Clontech
  Vector type: Mammalian Expression, Retroviral
  Selectable markers: Neomycin (select with G418)
Growth in bacteria
  Bacterial resistance: Ampicillin, 100 μg/mL
  Growth temperature: 30°C
  Growth strain: NEB Stable
  Copy number: Low Copy
Gene/Insert
  Gene/Insert name: CHMP2B
  Species: H. sapiens (human)
  Mutation: mutated to be resistant to siRNA knockdown
  Entrez Gene: CHMP2B (a.k.a. ALS17, CHMP2.5, DMT1, FTDALS7, VPS2-2, VPS2B)
  Promoter: CMV
  Tag / fusion protein: mCherry (N terminal on backbone)
  Cloning method: Ligation Independent Cloning
  Sequencing primers: 5′ CMV; 3′ mCherry-FWD
Terms and licenses: Academic/Nonprofit Terms; Industry Terms: Not Available to Industry
How to cite: pLNCX2-mCherry-CHMP2B-siRNAres was a gift from Sanford Simon (Addgene plasmid # 115333 ; http://n2t.net/addgene:115333 ; RRID:Addgene_115333)
